Addgene plasmid #74066: pAL-pgi_T
Purpose: pAL374 plasmid carrying the pgi (T) sgRNA, targeting the template strand of pgi, SpecR
Depositing lab: Timothy Lu. Depositing organization: Massachusetts Institute of Technology. Publication: Corynebacterium glutamicum Metabolic Engineering with CRISPR Interference (CRISPRi). Cleto S, Jensen JV, Wendisch VF, Lu TK. ACS Synth Biol. 2016 Feb 16. 10.1021/acssynbio.5b00216 PubMed 26829286.
Backbone
  Vector backbone: pAL374
  Vector type: Bacterial Expression, CRISPR, Synthetic Biology
Growth in bacteria
  Bacterial resistance: Spectinomycin, 50 μg/mL
  Growth temperature: 37°C
  Growth strain: DH5alpha
  Copy number: Unknown
Gene/Insert
  Gene/Insert name: sgRNA pgi (T)
  gRNA/shRNA sequence: pgi (T)
  Promoter: ptac
  Cloning method: Gibson Cloning
  Sequencing primers: 5′ GGCAGCCATCGGAAGCTGTGG
Terms and licenses: Academic/Nonprofit Terms; Industry Terms: Not Available to Industry
How to cite: pAL-pgi_T was a gift from Timothy Lu (Addgene plasmid # 74066 ; http://n2t.net/addgene:74066 ; RRID:Addgene_74066)
