[The description below was written by a language model from this plasmid's Addgene catalogue record and the feature table of its GenBank file.]
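Description:
pAL-pgi_T is a bacterial expression plasmid built on the pAL374 backbone that delivers a single guide RNA for CRISPR interference (CRISPRi). It belongs to a set of constructs developed for metabolic engineering of Corynebacterium glutamicum. It is propagated in E. coli under spectinomycin selection. The record does not state the origin(s) of replication, and the copy number is listed as unknown. The guide cassette was introduced by Gibson assembly.

The available sequence annotation covers only the 135 bp sgRNA cassette, not the whole plasmid, so backbone features cannot be described from it. Within the cassette, a short Ptac promoter drives transcription of the guide. The first transcribed element is a 24 nt targeting segment labelled "target T", directed against the template strand of pgi, the gene conventionally encoding glucose-6-phosphate isomerase. This is followed by a dCas9-binding handle, the structured scaffold that recruits the nuclease-dead Cas9 protein. A Streptococcus pyogenes-derived terminator ends the transcript.

The plasmid itself is not recorded as carrying dCas9, so it presumably needs a separately supplied dCas9 source. The guide would then direct the catalytically inactive protein to pgi, where it blocks transcription sterically rather than cutting the DNA. The "T" designation suggests a companion guide against the other strand, which would allow the strand dependence of repression to be compared, though the record does not list one. The construct is typically used for knockdown of pgi expression to redirect carbon flux without making a chromosomal deletion.
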