LOCUS       sgRNA_pgi_(T) 135 bp ds-DNA linear 22-FEB-2016
DEFINITION  .
FEATURES             Location/Qualifiers
     misc_feature    54..95
                     /label="dCAS handle"
                     /ApEinfo_revcolor=#9eafd2
                     /ApEinfo_fwdcolor=#9eafd2
     misc_feature    30..53
                     /label="target T"
                     /ApEinfo_revcolor=#f8d3a9
                     /ApEinfo_fwdcolor=#f8d3a9
     misc_feature    1..29
                     /label="Ptac"
                     /ApEinfo_revcolor=#c7b0e3
                     /ApEinfo_fwdcolor=#c7b0e3
     misc_feature    96..135
                     /label="S.pyogenes terminator"
                     /ApEinfo_revcolor=#85dae9
                     /ApEinfo_fwdcolor=#85dae9
ORIGIN
        1 TTGACAATTA ATCATCGGCT CGTATAATGt gaccgatcat tactcaaact tccGttttaG
       61 aGctaGaaat aGcaaGttaa aataaGGctA GTCCGttatc aacttgaaaa agtggcaccg
      121 agtcggtgct ttttt
//
