>Addgene plasmid #74066 | pAL-pgi_T | addgene partial sequence | sequence record 140478 | pEXT20-F2 5'-GCATAATTCGTGTCGC-3'
GGAATGGTTTTTTGCGCCGACATCATAACGGGTTCTGGCAAATATTCTGAAATGAGCTGTTGACAATTAA
TCACGGCTCGTATAATGTGACCGATCATTACTCAAACTTCCGTTTTAGAGCTAGAAATAGCAAGTTAAAA
TAAGGCTAGTCCGTTATCAACTTGAAAAAGTGGCACCGAGTCGGTGCTTTTTTATGGAATTGGATCCGTG
GAAGACATCTGTCGAAGACACCTTGTGGTCGAAGACACCTTGTCTCTTCCCAGAGGCGTGGTCGCATACT
AATTTGTAAACGGCCATGACGAAATAGTCGTACGGAACAAGGAGCCACTAGTCTAGAATTCGGTGAGGTT
ATGGCGGAGGGTTGCGAGGTCTAGGAGAACAGAGGAAGTCATGCTTTGAAGCATATAAGCTGCCCTGCCC
CTCAAGGTTTTCTTCAAGTGAGGTTTTATCTAACTGCCTAACGGCAGGGGAACCGTATATTGCTTACGGT
ATGAGACCCCTTAAACGTCCGGATAGTCACCGCTCTTCTTTAGCTCCGCGACATGCCTAGCAACCGTGGC
GCGAGAGACTCCTACCTCTGCCCCTATTTCAGCCCACGTGGGAACTGTCCCTGTCTGGAAATACTGATCG
TTCACCATTTGGCTAATACGGGACTTCGTAGATCGTCCTTGAGCCTTTTTCTTACGGTGCGTCTTTTCAA
GCTTCGACCTTTGTGCTTGCGCATATTTGCCCTCGGGGTCTGTTTTCCAGCGTTGTGCGGCTTTTTGTCC
GCCTCTGCGTCCCATCGTGGCCAAGGCTTTCCGCTCGCTGCTGGTGGCTTTACCTGGTGCGTTAGAGCCG
CTGTAGGTCTCGCTCTTGGATTGGGCGACATACCCGCGCACGCGCCTTGCCATGGTTTGGCGGTCGCGCA
TGGGTGGCATCTCGTTGTCGCGGCCTGCACCGCCGTGGGTGTGTGCGACGTTGTANGCGTGCTCATANGC
GTCNATGATTGCTGCNTCTGTCAGNCGTTGGCCTNGCTGGCNCN
