>Addgene plasmid #74066 | pAL-pgi_T | addgene partial sequence | sequence record 140479 | StrepPyoCas9-5UTR-F 5'-CGGTGCCACTTTTTCAAGTTG-3'
AGCTCTAAAACGGAAGTTTGAGTAATGATCGGTCACATTATACGAGCCGTGATTAATTGTCAACAGCTCA
TTTCAGAATATTTGCCAGAACCGTTATGATGTCGGCGCAAAAAACATTATCCAGAACGGGAGTGCGCCTT
GAGCGACACGAATTATGCAGTGATTTACGACCTGCACAGCCATACCACAGCTTCCGATGGCTGCCTGACG
CCAGAAGCATTGGTGCACCGTGCAGTCGATGATAAGCTGTCAAACCAGATCAATTCGCGCTAACTTACAT
TAATTGCGTTGCGCTCACTGCCCGCTTTCCAGTCGGGAAACCTGTCGTGCCAGCTGAAACGCGGTTACAA
TTCGCCCTTCCAATTCGCCCTTGCAACGCGTTTCGAATTATTTGCCGACTACCTTGGTGATCTCGCCTTT
CACGTAGTGGACAAATTCTTCCAACTGATCTGCGCGCGAGGCCAAGCGATCTTCTTCTTGTCCAAGATAA
GCCTGTCTAGCTTCAAGTATGACGGGCTGATACTGGGCCGGCAGGCGCTCCATTGCCCAGTCGGCAGCGA
CATCCTTCGGCGCGATTTTGCCGGTTACTGCGCTGTACCAAATGCGGGACAACGTAAGCACTACATTTCG
CTCATCGCCAGCCCAGTCGGGCGGCGAGTTCCATAGCGTTAAGGTTTCATTTAGCGCCTCAAATAGATCC
TGTTCAGGAACCGGATCAAAGAGTTCCTCCGCCGCTGGACCTACCAAGGCAACGCTATGTTCTCTTGCTT
TTGTCAGCAAGATAGCCAGATCAATGTCGATCGTGGCTGGCTCGAAGATACCTGCAAGAATGTCATTGCG
CTGCCATTCTCCAAATTGCAGTTCGCGCTTAGCTGGATAACGCCACGGAATGATGTCGTCGTGCACAACA
ATGGTGACTTCTACAGCGCG
