>Addgene plasmid #74066 | pAL-pgi_T | depositor partial sequence | sequence record 141971 | pAL-pgi_T sequence 134 bps
TTGACAATTAATCACGGCTCGTATAATGTGACCGATCATTACTCAAACTTCCGTTTTAGAGCTAGAAATA
GCAAGTTAAAATAAGGCTAGTCCGTTATCAACTTGAAAAAGTGGCACCGAGTCGGTGCTTTTTT
